Addgene plasmid #148996: pGBW-m4046390
Purpose: Yeast Expression plasmid for SARS-CoV-2 nsp3
Depositing lab: Ginkgo Bioworks & Benjie Chen. Depositing organization: Ginkgo Bioworks.
Backbone
  Vector backbone: AmpR; 2u URA3
  Backbone size w/o insert (bp): 4078
  Vector type: Yeast Expression
  Selectable markers: URA3
Growth in bacteria
  Bacterial resistance: Ampicillin, 100 μg/mL
  Growth temperature: 37°C
  Growth strain: DH5alpha
  Copy number: High Copy
Gene/Insert
  Gene/Insert name: SARS-CoV-2 nsp3
  Species: S. cerevisiae (budding yeast); Severe acute respiratory syndrome coronavirus 2
  Insert size (bp): 5834
  Mutation: Saccharomyces cerevisiae recode 1
  Entrez Gene: ORF1ab (a.k.a. GU280_gp01)
  Promoter: pTEF1
  Tag / fusion protein: Cleavable thrombin;3xFLAG (C terminal on backbone)
  Cloning method: Unknown
Resource information
  A portion of this plasmid was derived from a plasmid made by: GinkgoBioworks
Depositor comments: NCBI Reference Sequence: YP_009725299.1. Created by gene synthesis with Not1 site. NGS used for QC was performed by Ginkgo and may not fully cover the entire plasmid.
How to cite: pGBW-m4046390 was a gift from Ginkgo Bioworks & Benjie Chen (Addgene plasmid # 148996 ; http://n2t.net/addgene:148996 ; RRID:Addgene_148996)
