[The description below was written by a language model from this plasmid's Addgene catalogue record and pLannotate feature annotations shown in this document.]
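Description:
pGBW-m4046390 is an E. coli–yeast shuttle plasmid for expressing SARS-CoV-2 non-structural protein 3 (nsp3) in Saccharomyces cerevisiae. In bacteria it replicates from a high-copy ColE1/pUC-type origin and is selected with ampicillin through a β-lactamase gene that the annotation places downstream of a cat promoter. The bacterial module is insulated by short phage T3Te and T7Te terminators and a tonB terminator. A short rop-like annotation sits next to AmpR, although the catalogue lists the plasmid as high copy. In yeast, the 2μ origin supports multicopy episomal maintenance. The URA3 marker, with its own promoter, allows selection in ura3 strains on medium lacking uracil and counterselection with 5-FOA.

The payload is a synthetic nsp3 coding sequence of about 5.8 kb, recoded for S. cerevisiae codon usage and corresponding to the nsp3 segment of the viral ORF1ab polyprotein. The automated annotation identifies it only as a fragment of the replicase polyprotein 1a, and the nsp10 function text attached to that hit is generic polyprotein annotation rather than a description of this insert. Expression is driven by the constitutive TEF1 promoter and terminated by the CYC1 terminator. The backbone supplies a C-terminal thrombin-cleavable 3xFLAG tag for detecting or affinity-purifying the protein and then removing the epitope; the feature table picks up only a small fragment of the FLAG sequence. The depositor notes that the insert was made by gene synthesis with a NotI site, and that the sequencing used for quality control may not cover the whole plasmid. The construct suits production of tagged nsp3 in yeast for biochemical, interaction or functional studies, though the record gives only yeast expression as its purpose.
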