Features (pLannotate 1.2.2; 14 found; start..end, strand, type, name):
     21..428     +  promoter       TEF1 promoter: S. cerevisiae TEF1; promoter for EF-1α
    418..6279    +  CDS            R1A_SARS2 (fragment) (sequence partly withheld): Experimental evidence at protein level: Swiss-Prot protein existence level 1. [Non-structural protein 10]: Plays a pivotal role in viral transcription by stimulating both nsp14 3'-5' exoribonuclease and nsp16 2'-O-methyltransferase activities. Therefore plays an essential role in viral mRNAs cap methylation. From Severe acute respiratory syndrome coronavirus 2 (2019-nCoV) (SARS-CoV-2).
   6297..6314    +  CDS            3xFLAG (fragment): three tandem FLAG® epitope tags, followed by an enterokinase cleavage site
   6392..6564    +  terminator     CYC1 terminator (fragment): S. cerevisiae CYC1; transcription terminator for CYC1
   6600..6776    +  promoter       URA3 promoter (fragment): S. cerevisiae URA3
   6777..7580    +  CDS            URA3: orotidine-5'-phosphate decarboxylase, required for uracil biosynthesis; S. cerevisiae URA3; yeast auxotrophic marker, counterselectable with 5-fluoroorotic acid (5-FOA)
   7663..8645    -  rep_origin     2μ ori: yeast 2μ plasmid origin of replication
   8723..8752    +  terminator     T3Te terminator: phage T3 early transcription terminator
   8774..9361    +  rep_origin     ori: high-copy-number ColE1/pMB1/pBR322/pUC origin of replication
   9373..9400    -  terminator     T7Te terminator: phage T7 early transcription terminator
   9424..9615    -  CDS            rop: Rop protein, which maintains plasmids at low copy number; rop
   9616..10476   -  CDS            AmpR: β-lactamase; bla; confers resistance to ampicillin, carbenicillin, and related antibiotics
  10477..10579   -  promoter       cat promoter: promoter of the E. coli cat gene encoding chloramphenicol acetyltransferase
  10580..10611   -  terminator     tonB terminator: bidirectional E. coli tonB-P14 transcription terminator
>Addgene plasmid #148996 | pGBW-m4046390 | addgene full sequence | sequence record 296385 | Addgene NGS Result
GGTCAGTTAGAGCGGCCGCCCCACACACCATAGCTTCAAAATGTTTCTACTCCTTTTTTACTCTTCCAGA
TTTTCTCGGACTCCGCGCATCGCCGTACCACTTCAAAACACCCAAGCACAGCATACTAAATTTCCCCTCT
TTCTTCCTCTAGGGTGTCGTTAATTACCCGTACTAAAGGTTTGGAAAAGAAAAAAGAGACCGCCTCGTTT
CTTTTTCTTCGTCGAAAAAGGCAATAAAAATTTTTATCACGTTTCTTTTTCTTGAAAATTTTTTTTTTTG
ATTTTTTTCTCTTTCGATGACCTCCCATTGATATTTAAGTTAATAAACGGTCTTCAATTTCTCAAGTTTC
AGTTTCATTTTTCTTGTTCTATTACAACTTTTTTTACTTCTTGCTCATTAGAAAGAAAGCATAGCAATCT
AATCTAAGTTTTAATTACAAAATGGCCCCCACTAAGGTCACATTCGGGGATGACACCGTGATAGAGGTTC
AGGGTTACAAATCCGTTAACATCACTTTTGAATTAGATGAAAGAATTGACAAGGTATTGAATGAAAAGTG
CTCAGCATATACCGTTGAACTGGGTACGGAGGTCAACGAATTTGCTTGTGTCGTTGCGGATGCTGTTATC
AAAACTTTGCAACCTGTGTCTGAACTTCTAACCCCATTAGGAATTGACTTGGATGAATGGTCTATGGCTA
CTTACTATCTATTCGATGAAAGTGGTGAGTTCAAGTTGGCTTCCCACATGTACTGTTCGTTCTACCCACC
AGACGAAGACGAAGAAGAAGGCGACTGTGAAGAAGAAGAGTTTGAACCAAGCACCCAATATGAATACGGT
ACGGAAGATGATTACCAAGGTAAGCCATTGGAATTTGGTGCCACTTCTGCTGCATTGCAACCTGAAGAAG
AGCAAGAAGAAGATTGGTTAGACGATGACTCTCAGCAAACAGTCGGTCAACAAGACGGTTCCGAGGATAA
TCAAACTACCACCATTCAAACAATCGTTGAGGTACAACCACAACTTGAAATGGAATTGACTCCAGTCGTT
CAGACCATAGAA
[501 nt withheld, positions 1063-1563]
GAAATGAAGTCAGAAAAGCAAGTTGAACAGAAAATCGCGGAAATCCCTAAGGAAGAAGTAAAGCCGTTTA
TAACCGAATCGAAGCCCTCTGTTGAGCAAAGAAAGCAAGATGACAAAAAGATTAAAGCTTGTGTTGAGGA
AGTAACAACTACATTAGAGGAAACTAAGTTTCTCACGGAAAATCTATTGTTGTACATAGATATCAATGGT
AACTTGCACCCAGACTCCGCTACTTTGGTCAGCGATATCGACATTACATTCTTGAAGAAGGACGCTCCAT
ATATTGTGGGTGACGTTGTCCAAGAAGGTGTTTTAACTGCTGTTGTCATCCCAACTAAGAAGGCAGGGGG
TACCACGGAGATGCTAGCTAAGGCCTTGCGTAAAGTCCCGACTGATAATTATATTACCACCTACCCTGGT
CAGGGTCTAAACGGTTACACGGTTGAAGAAGCTAAAACTGTTCTAAAAAAGTGTAAGTCTGCTTTTTACA
TATTGCCATCAATTATTTCCAACGAAAAGCAAGAAATATTGGGTACCGTATCTTGGAATTTGAGAGAAAT
GTTAGCTCATGCTGAGGAAACTAGAAAGTTGATGCCTGTCTGCGTTGAAACTAAAGCTATCGTCAGCACG
ATCCAAAGAAAATACAAGGGTATTAAAATCCAAGAAGGCGTTGTGGACTATGGAGCCCGTTTCTATTTCT
ACACTTCGAAGACCACCGTCGCTTCGTTGATCAACACCTTGAACGATCTCAACGAGACACTTGTTACTAT
GCCACTCGGCTATGTAACTCACGGTCTTAACTTGGAAGAAGCTGCGAGATACATGCGCTCTCTGAAAGTT
CCTGCCACAGTCTCCGTATCTTCACCAGACGCTGTTACAGCCTATAATGGATACTTGACTTCTTCATCAA
AAACCCCAGAAGAACATTTCATCGAAACTATCTCTCTAGCTGGTAGTTACAAGGATTGGTCTTACTCCGG
TCAATCCACACAACTAGGTATAGAGTTTCTGAAGAGAGGTGACAAGAGTGTTTACTACACCAGCAATCCA
ACGACCTTTCATTTAGATGGTGAAGTCATTACGTTCGATAACTTGAAGACTTTGTTGAGTTTGCGGGAAG
TCCGAACTATCAAGGTTTTCACTACCGTTGATAACATTAACCTCCACACCCAAGTTGTTGATATGTCTAT
GACTTATGGTCAACAGTTCGGTCCGACATATTTGGATGGTGCTGACGTTACTAAAATTAAGCCACACAAC
TCCCACGAAGGGAAGACATTCTACGTGCTTCCAAATGACGACACTTTACGAGTCGAAGCCTTTGAGTACT
ACCATACCACGGACCCATCTTTCCTTGGTAGATACATGTCCGCTCTGAATCACACTAAAAAGTGGAAATA
CCCACAAGTTAACGGTTTGACTTCTATTAAGTGGGCCGATAATAACTGTTACTTGGCTACCGCCTTATTG
ACTTTGCAACAGATAGAACTCAAGTTTAATCCTCCCGCTCTACAAGATGCATATTATAGAGCTAGAGCAG
GCGAAGCGGCTAATTTCTGTGCTTTAATTTTGGCTTACTGTAACAAGACCGTAGGTGAATTGGGGGATGT
CAGAGAGACTATGTCCTATCTTTTCCAGCACGCAAACTTGGATTCATGTAAGAGAGTGTTAAATGTAGTC
TGCAAGACCTGCGGTCAACAACAAACTACCTTAAAGGGTGTTGAAGCCGTTATGTACATGGGTACACTTT
CTTACGAACAATTTAAGAAGGGTGTCCAAATCCCATGTACTTGTGGTAAGCAAGCCACTAAATACTTGGT
CCAGCAAGAAAGCCCTTTCGTTATGATGAGCGCCCCACCAGCTCAATACGAGCTGAAGCATGGAACTTTC
ACCTGTGCTTCTGAATATACCGGTAACTACCAATGCGGTCACTACAAGCATATTACTAGCAAAGAAACTT
TGTACTGTATCGATGGTGCCTTGTTGACTAAGTCCTCAGAATATAAGGGCCCAATTACTGACGTGTTTTA
CAAAGAGAATAGTTACACTACCACAATTAAGCCAGTAACATACAAACTGGATGGTGTTGTGTGTACCGAG
ATCGACCCTAAGTTAGATAACTATTACAAGAAGGACAACTCTTACTTTACCGAACAACCGATCGACCTAG
TCCCAAATCAGCCATATCCAAATGCTTCTTTTGATAACTTCAAGTTCGTTTGTGATAACATAAAATTCGC
CGACGATTTAAACCAATTGACCGGTTACAAAAAGCCGGCTTCAAGAGAGTTGAAAGTCACTTTCTTCCCA
GATTTAAATGGCGATGTCGTTGCTATTGACTATAAGCACTACACTCCATCTTTCAAGAAGGGCGCCAAGT
TGCTACACAAGCCAATTGTCTGGCACGTTAACAACGCTACCAACAAGGCTACGTATAAGCCTAATACCTG
GTGTATCAGATGTCTATGGTCCACCAAACCAGTTGAAACGAGTAACTCTTTTGACGTTCTGAAATCAGAA
GATGCCCAAGGGATGGATAACTTAGCATGTGAAGACTTGAAACCTGTTTCAGAAGAAGTTGTGGAAAATC
CAACTATTCAGAAGGACGTGTTGGAATGCAACGTGAAAACAACTGAAGTAGTTGGTGATATAATCCTGAA
GCCAGCTAACAACTCACTGAAGATTACCGAAGAAGTCGGTCACACCGACTTGATGGCAGCCTACGTTGAT
AACTCTTCCCTCACGATCAAAAAGCCAAATGAATTGTCTCGTGTACTCGGGCTAAAGACCCTAGCTACCC
ATGGTCTAGCGGCTGTCAACTCCGTGCCGTGGGACACCATCGCTAACTACGCTAAGCCTTTTTTGAATAA
GGTCGTTAGCACCACGACAAATATAGTTACTAGATGTTTGAACAGAGTGTGTACCAATTACATGCCTTAT
TTCTTTACTCTATTGCTGCAATTGTGCACTTTCACTCGCTCTACAAACTCCAGAATTAAAGCATCTATGC
CAACCACCATCGCCAAGAACACGGTTAAGTCAGTAGGTAAGTTCTGCTTAGAGGCAAGCTTTAACTATTT
GAAGTCTCCAAACTTCTCTAAGTTGATCAATATTATTATCTGGTTTTTACTTTTGAGCGTTTGTTTGGGT
TCCTTGATCTACTCAACGGCTGCTTTGGGTGTCTTGATGTCTAACTTGGGTATGCCGAGTTACTGTACTG
GTTATAGAGAAGGTTATTTGAACTCAACAAACGTTACTATTGCTACGTACTGCACCGGTTCCATTCCATG
TTCTGTTTGTTTATCCGGTTTAGACTCGTTGGACACTTACCCATCTTTAGAAACCATCCAAATTACCATT
TCCTCTTTCAAGTGGGATTTGACAGCTTTCGGTCTTGTCGCTGAATGGTTTTTGGCCTATATATTGTTTA
CTCGTTTCTTCTACGTCTTAGGCTTGGCCGCTATCATGCAGTTGTTTTTCTCTTATTTTGCAGTCCATTT
TATCTCAAATTCGTGGTTGATGTGGTTGATTATTAATCTCGTTCAAATGGCTCCAATTTCGGCAATGGTT
AGGATGTACATTTTCTTTGCTTCATTCTATTATGTATGGAAATCTTACGTCCATGTGGTTGATGGTTGTA
ACTCCTCGACCTGTATGATGTGTTACAAGAGAAATAGAGCGACTAGGGTTGAGTGCACAACTATCGTTAA
CGGTGTCAGACGTTCTTTCTACGTATACGCTAACGGTGGTAAGGGCTTTTGTAAACTCCATAACTGGAAT
TGTGTTAATTGTGATACCTTTTGCGCTGGTTCTACCTTTATTAGTGATGAAGTAGCCAGAGACTTAAGTC
TCCAATTCAAACGGCCAATCAACCCAACTGATCAATCCTCTTATATTGTCGATAGTGTCACCGTTAAGAA
CGGTAGTATCCACTTATACTTCGATAAGGCCGGTCAAAAGACATACGAAAGACACTCATTGTCCCACTTT
GTTAATTTAGACAATTTGAGAGCTAATAATACTAAGGGGTCTTTACCCATCAACGTCATAGTCTTCGATG
GTAAGTCTAAATGTGAAGAATCCTCCGCTAAGTCTGCGTCAGTTTACTACTCTCAATTGATGTGCCAACC
CATCCTACTTCTGGATCAAGCTTTGGTATCTGACGTTGGTGACTCTGCCGAGGTTGCTGTTAAGATGTTC
GATGCTTACGTTAACACATTTTCATCAACTTTCAACGTGCCAATGGAAAAGCTGAAGACTTTGGTGGCTA
CCGCTGAAGCAGAATTGGCTAAGAATGTTTCTTTGGATAACGTTTTAAGTACGTTCATTTCCGCAGCTCG
TCAGGGTTTCGTCGACTCTGACGTAGAAACCAAAGACGTCGTCGAATGTTTGAAGCTCTCTCATCAATCC
GATATTGAAGTCACTGGTGACTCCTGTAATAACTACATGCTGACGTATAACAAAGTGGAAAACATGACTC
CTAGAGATTTGGGAGCGTGCATCGACTGTTCTGCTAGACACATAAACGCTCAAGTTGCAAAATCCCATAA
TATTGCTTTGATCTGGAACGTTAAAGATTTCATGTCACTATCCGAGCAACTTAGGAAACAAATCCGGTCT
GCGGCAAAGAAAAATAACCTTCCATTCAAATTAACATGTGCAACAACTAGACAAGTTGTGAACGTTGTTA
CTACTAAGATCGCTCTGAAGGGTGGTCTCGTGCCGAGAGGTTCTGATTATAAAGATCATGATGGTGATTA
TAAAGATCATGATATTGATTATAAAGATGATGATGATAAATAAACAGGCCCCTTTTCCTTTGTCGATATC
ATGTAATTAGTTATGTCACGCTTACATTCACGCCCTCCTCCCACATCCGCTCTAACCGAAAAGGAAGGAG
TTAGACAACCTGAAGTCTAGGTCCCTATTTATTTTTTTTAATAGTTATGTTAGTATTAAGAACGTTATTT
ATATTTCAAATTTTTCTTTTTTTTCTGTACAAAGCGGCCGCCGAACCACTAGTGCACTGCAGTACACGGT
TTCCTTGAAATTTTTTTGATTCGGTAATCTCCGAACAGAAGGAAGAACGAAGGAAGGAGCACAGACTTAG
ATTGGTATATATACGCATATGTAGTGTTGAAGAAACATGAAATTGCCCAGTATTCTTAACCCAACTGCAC
AGAACAAAAACGTGCAGGAAACGAAGATAAATCATGTCGAAAGCTACATATAAGGAACGTGCTGCTACTC
ATCCTAGTCCTGTTGCTGCCAAGCTATTTAATATCATGCACGAAAAGCAAACAAACTTGTGTGCTTCATT
GGATGTTCGTACCACCAAGGAATTACTGGAGTTAGTTGAAGCATTAGGTCCCAAAATTTGTTTACTAAAA
ACACATGTGGATATCTTGACTGATTTTTCCATGGAGGGCACAGTTAAGCCGCTAAAGGCATTATCCGCCA
AGTACAATTTTTTACTCTTCGAGGACAGAAAATTTGCTGACATTGGTAATACAGTCAAATTGCAGTACTC
TGCGGGTGTATACAGAATAGCAGAATGGGCAGACATTACGAATGCACACGGTGTGGTGGGCCCAGGTATT
GTTAGCGGTTTGAAGCAGGCGGCAGAAGAAGTAACAAAGGAACCTAGAGGCCTTTTGATGTTAGCAGAAT
TGTCATGCAAGGGCTCCCTATCTACTGGAGAATATACTAAGGGTACTGTTGACATTGCGAAGAGCGACAA
AGATTTTGTTATCGGCTTTATTGCTCAAAGAGACATGGGTGGAAGAGATGAAGGTTACGATTGGTTGATT
ATGACACCCGGTGTGGGTTTAGATGACAAGGGAGATGCATTGGGTCAACAGTATAGAACCGTGGATGATG
TGGTTTCTACAGGATCTGACATTATTATTGTTGGAAGAGGACTATTTGCAAAGGGAAGGGATGCTAAGGT
AGAGGGTGAACGTTACAGAAAAGCAGGCTGGGAAGCATATTTGAGAAGATGCGGCCAGCAAAACTAAAAA
ACTGTATTATAAGTAAATGCATGTATACTAAACTCACAAATTAGAGCTTCAATTTAATTATATCAGTTAT
TACCCGAGTAACGAAGCATCTGTGCTTCATTTTGTAGAACAAAAATGCAACGCGAGAGCGCTAATTTTTC
AAACAAAGAATCTGAGCTGCATTTTTACAGAACAGAAATGCAACGCGAAAGCGCTATTTTACCAACGAAG
AATCTGTGCTTCATTTTTGTAAAACAAAAATGCAACGCGAGAGCGCTAATTTTTCAAACAAAGAATCTGA
GCTGCATTTTTACAGAACAGAAATGCAACGCGAGAGCGCTATTTTACCAACAAAGAATCTATACTTCTTT
TTTGTTCTACAAAAATGCATCCCGAGAGCGCTATTTTTCTAACAAAGCATCTTAGATTACTTTTTTTCTC
CTTTGTGCGCTCTATAATGCAGTCTCTTGATAACTTTTTGCACTGTAGGTCCGTTAAGGTTAGAAGAAGG
CTACTTTGGTGTCTATTTTCTCTTCCATAAAAAAAGCCTGACTCCACTTCCCGCGTTTACTGATTACTAG
CGAAGCTGCGGGTGCATTTTTTCAAGATAAAGGCATCCCCGATTATATTCTATACCGATGTGGATTGCGC
ATACTTTGTGAACAGAAAGTGATAGCGTTGATGATTCTTCATTGGTCAGAAAATTATGAACGGTTTCTTC
TATTTTGTCTCTATATACTACGTATAGGAAATGTTTACATTTTCGTATTGTTTTCGATTCACTCTATGAA
TAGTTCTTACTACAATTTTTTTGTCTAAAGAGTAATACTAGAGATAAACATAAAAAATGTAGAGGTCGAG
TTTAGATGCAAGTTCAAGGAGCGAAAGGTGGATGGGTAGGTTATATAGGGATATAGCACAGAGATATATA
GCAAAGAGATACTTTTGAGCAATGTTTGTGGAAGCGGTATTCGCAATATTTTAGTAGCTCGTTACAGTCC
GGTGCGTTTTTGGTTTTTTGAAAGTGCGTCATCAGAGCGCTTTTGGTTTTCAAAAGCGCTCTGAAGTTCC
TATACTTTCTAGCTAGAGAATAGGAACTTCCCGAGCGGCCGCGTGTTACAAGCTTGACTCCAGCGTAACT
GGACTGCAATCAACTCACTGGCTCACCTTCACGGGTGGGCCTTTCTTCGGTAGAAAATCAAAGGATCTTC
TTGAGATCCTTTTTTTCTGCGCGTAATCTGCTGCTTGCAAACAAAAAAACCACCGCTACCAGCGGTGGTT
TGTTTGCCGGATCAAGAGCTACCAACTCTTTTTCCGAGGTAACTGGCTTCAGCAGAGCGCAGATACCAAA
TACTGTTCTTCTAGTGTAGCCGTAGTTAGGCCACCACTTCAAGAACTCTGTAGCACCGCCTACATACCTC
GCTCTGCTAATCCTGTTACCAGTGGCTGCTGCCAGTGGCGATAAGTCGTGTCTTACCGGGTTGGACTCAA
GACGATAGTTACCGGATAAGGCGCAGCGGTCGGGCTGAACGGGGGGTTCGTGCACACAGCCCAGCTTGGA
GCGAACGACCTACACCGAACTGAGATACCTACAGCGTGAGCTATGAGAAAGCGCCACGCTTCCCGAAGGG
AGAAAGGCGGACAGGTATCCGGTAAGCGGCAGGGTCGGAACAGGAGAGCGCACGAGGGAGCTTCCAGGGG
TAAACGCCTGGTATCTTTATAGTCCTGTCGGGTTTCGCCACCTCTGACTTGAGCATCGATTTTTGTGATG
CTCGTCAGGGGGGCGGAGCCTATGGAAAAACGCCAGCAACGCAGAAAGGCCCACCCGAAGGTGAGCCAGG
TGATTACATTTGGGCCCTCATCAGAGGTTTTCACCGTCATCACCGAAACGCGCGAGGCAGCTGCGGTAAA
GCTCATCAGCGTGGTCGTGAAGCGATTCACAGATGTCTGCCTGTTCATCCGCGTCCAGCTCGTTGAGTTT
CTCCAGAAGCGTTAATGTCTGGCTTCTGATAAAGCGGGCCATGTTAAGGGCGGTTTTTTCCTGTTTGGTC
ACTTACCAATGCTTAATCAGTGAGGCACCTATCTCAGCGATCTGTCTATTTCGTTCATCCATAGTTGCCT
GACTCCCCGTCGTGTAGATAACTACGATGCGGGAGGGCTTACCATCTGGCCCCAGTGCTGCAATGATACC
GCGAGACCCACGCTCACCGGCTCCAGATTTATCAGCAATAAACCAGCCAGCCGGGAGGGCCGAGCGCAGA
AGTGATCCTGCAACTTTATCCGCCTCCATCCAGTCTATTAATTGTTGCCGGGAAGCTAGAGTAAGTAGTT
CGCCAGTTAATAGTTTGCGCAACGTTGTTGCCATTGCTACAGGCATCGTGGTGTCACGCTCGTCGTTTGG
TATGGCTTCATTCAGCTCCGGTTCCCAACGATCAAGGCGAGTTACATGATCCCCCATGTTGTGCAAAAAA
GCGGTTAGCTCCTTCGGTCCTCCGATCGTTGCCAGAAGTAAGTTGGCCGCAGTGTTATCACTCATGGTTA
TGGCAGCACTGCATAATTCTCTTACTGTCATGCCATCCGTGAGATGCTTTTCTGTGACTGGTGAGTACTC
AACCAAGTCATTCTGAGAATAGTGTATGCGGCGACCGAGTTGCTCTTGCCCGGCGTCAATACGGGATAAT
ACCGCGCCACATAGCAGAACTTTAAAAGTGCTCATCATTGGAAAACGTTCTTCGGGGCGTAAACTCTCAA
GGATCTTACCGCTGTTGAGATCCAGTTCGATGTAACCCACTCGTGCACCCAACTGATCTTCAGCATCTTT
TACTTTCACCAGCGTTTCTGGGTGAGCAAAAACAGGAAGGCAAAATGCCGCAAAAAAGGGAATAAGGGCG
ACACGGAAATGTTGAATACTCATTTTAGCTTCCTTAGCTCCTGAAAATCTCGATAACTCAAAAAATACGC
CCGGTAGTGATCTTATTTCATTATGGTGAAAGTTGGAACCTCTTACGTGCCGATCAAGTCAAAAGCCTCC
GGTCGGAGGCTTTTGACTTTCTGCTATGGAGGTCAGGTATGATTTAAAT
